Addgene plasmid #221891: TH1203-pOCC177_pOEM1-N-HIS-MBP-PS-TAF15_opt-TEV-SNAP
Purpose: Shuttle vector for baculovirus production, using FlashBac bacmid
Depositing lab: Anthony Hyman. Depositing organization: Max Planck Institute of Molecular Cell Biology and Genetics. Publication: A Molecular Grammar Governing the Driving Forces for Phase Separation of Prion-like RNA Binding Proteins. Wang J, Choi JM, Holehouse AS, Lee HO, Zhang X, Jahnel M, Maharana S, Lemaitre R, Pozniakovsky A, Drechsel D, Poser I, Pappu RV, Alberti S, Hyman AA. Cell. 2018 Jul 26;174(3):688-699.e16. doi: 10.1016/j.cell.2018.06.006. Epub 2018 Jun 28. PubMed 29961577.
Backbone
  Vector backbone: pOEM1
  Vector type: Insect Expression
Growth in bacteria
  Bacterial resistance: Ampicillin, 100 μg/mL
  Growth temperature: 37°C
  Growth strain: DH5alpha
  Copy number: High Copy
Gene/Insert
  Gene/Insert name: TAF15
  Species: H. sapiens (human)
  Insert size (bp): 1767
  Mutation: wt
  Entrez Gene: TAF15 (a.k.a. Npl3, RBP56, TAF2N, TAFII68)
  Promoter: PH promoter
  Tag / fusion protein: 6xHis-MBP-PreScission (N terminal on insert); TEV-SNAP-tag (C terminal on insert)
  Cloning method: Restriction Enzyme; 5′ cloning site NotI (unknown if destroyed); 3′ cloning site AscI (unknown if destroyed)
Resource information
  A portion of this plasmid was derived from a plasmid made by: Synthetic
Terms and licenses: Academic/Nonprofit Terms; Industry Terms: Not Available to Industry
How to cite: TH1203-pOCC177_pOEM1-N-HIS-MBP-PS-TAF15_opt-TEV-SNAP was a gift from Anthony Hyman (Addgene plasmid # 221891 ; http://n2t.net/addgene:221891 ; RRID:Addgene_221891)
