[The description below was written by a language model from this plasmid's Addgene catalogue record and pLannotate feature annotations shown in this document.]
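Description:
TH1203-pOCC177_pOEM1-N-HIS-MBP-PS-TAF15_opt-TEV-SNAP is an 8.5 kb insect-expression shuttle (transfer) vector built on the pOEM1 backbone and intended for making recombinant baculovirus with the FlashBac bacmid system. It is maintained in E. coli as a high-copy plasmid through a ColE1/pUC-type origin and selected with ampicillin via the β-lactamase gene. The annotation also picks up small remnants of earlier cloning vectors (fragments of lacZα, M13 ori, lacI and RSF ori, plus a T7 promoter) that play no evident role in the design. Baculoviral sequences, including LEF-2 and ORF603 upstream of the expression cassette and the polyhedrin 3' UTR region downstream, flank the payload. Flanks of this kind provide the homology through which a transfer vector recombines with the viral genome at the polyhedrin locus in insect cells.

The cassette is driven by the AcMNPV polyhedrin (PH) promoter, a very late, very strong viral promoter. It encodes wild-type human TAF15, an RNA- and ssDNA-binding protein. The insert is 1,767 bp, of synthetic origin, labelled "opt" in the name (presumably codon-optimised), and cloned between NotI and AscI sites. At the N-terminus, TAF15 carries a 6xHis tag and a cytosolic maltose-binding protein, separated from TAF15 by a PreScission protease site. At the C-terminus, a TEV protease site links it to a SNAP-tag, which reacts covalently with benzylguanine-derivatised dyes. An SV40 polyadenylation signal follows the coding region. This arrangement allows affinity purification, MBP-assisted solubility, proteolytic removal of either tag and fluorescent labelling. The associated publication concerns phase separation of prion-like RNA-binding proteins, which is consistent with producing recombinant TAF15 for in vitro studies of that kind.
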