Features (pLannotate 1.2.2; 18 found; start..end, strand, type, name):
     79..170     +  promoter       polyhedrin promoter: polh from Autographa californica; promoter for the baculovirus polyhedrin gene
    230..247     +  CDS            7xHis (fragment): 6xHis affinity tag
    260..1360    +  CDS            MBP: maltose binding protein from E. coli; malE (mutated); This version of the gene does not encode a signal sequence, so MBP will remain in the cytosol.
   1448..3214    +  CDS            TAF15: RBP56_HUMAN - Also known as RBP56, TAF2N. Experimental evidence at protein level: Swiss-Prot protein existence level 1. RNA and ssDNA-binding protein that may play specific roles during transcription initiation at distinct promoters. Can enter the preinitiation complex together with the RNA polymerase II (Pol II). From Homo sapiens (Human).
   3263..3808    +  CDS            SNAP-tag®: human O6-alkylguanine-DNA-alkyltransferase variant that forms covalent bonds with benzylguanine derivatives fast-reacting variant, optimized for mammalian expression
   3838..3921    +  CDS            large T antigen (fragment): large T antigen from SV40 (simian virus 40)
   3944..4078    +  polyA_signal   SV40 poly(A) signal: SV40 polyadenylation signal
   4151..4523    +  3'UTR          polyhedrin 3' UTR: 3' UTR from the Autographa californica nucleopolyhedrovirus polyhedrin gene (Suzuki et al., 2006)
   4783..4830    -  CDS            lacI (fragment): lac repressor; lacI; The lac repressor binds to the lac operator to inhibit transcription in E. coli. This inhibition can be relieved by adding lactose or isopropyl-β-D-thiogalactopyranoside (IPTG).
   4867..4907    -  rep_origin     RSF ori (fragment): Plasmids containing the RSF 1030 origin of replication can be propagated in E. coli cells that contain additional plasmids with compatible origins.
   4985..5573    -  rep_origin     ori: high-copy-number ColE1/pMB1/pBR322/pUC origin of replication
   5744..6604    -  CDS            AmpR: β-lactamase; bla; confers resistance to ampicillin, carbenicillin, and related antibiotics
   6605..6709    -  promoter       AmpR promoter: bla
   6735..6866    -  rep_origin     M13 ori (fragment): M13 bacteriophage origin of replication; arrow indicates direction of (+) strand synthesis
   6887..7043    -  CDS            lacZα (fragment): LacZα fragment of β-galactosidase; lacZ fragment
   7052..7070    +  promoter       T7 promoter: promoter for bacteriophage T7 RNA polymerase
   7173..7802    +  CDS            LEF-2: LEF2_NPVAC - Experimental evidence at protein level: Swiss-Prot protein existence level 1. Plays an essential role in viral DNA replication. Does not seem to participate in the initiation step but is rather important for the amplification of DNA. Also required for expression from the vp39 and polh promoters. From Autographa californica nuclear polyhedrosis virus (AcMNPV).
   7843..8448    +  CDS            ORF603: baculovirus ORF603 protein
>Addgene plasmid #221891 | TH1203-pOCC177_pOEM1-N-HIS-MBP-PS-TAF15_opt-TEV-SNAP | addgene full sequence | sequence record 438938 | Addgene NGS Result
AGCTGCCACCATTTTGTTCGCCCAGGACTCTAGCTATAGTTCTAGTGGTTGGCTACGTATACTCCGGAAT
ATTAATAGATCATGGAGATAATTAAAATGATAACCATCTCGCAAATAAATAAGTATTTTACTGTTTTCGT
AACAGTTTTGTAATAAAAAAACCTATAAATATTCCGGATTATTCATACCGTCCCACCATCGGGCGCGGAT
CGCCACCATGGGCAGCAGCCATCACCATCACCATCACAGCAGCGGCAGAATGAAAATCGAAGAAGGTAAA
CTGGTAATCTGGATTAACGGCGATAAAGGCTATAACGGTCTCGCTGAAGTCGGTAAGAAATTCGAGAAAG
ATACCGGAATTAAAGTCACCGTTGAGCATCCGGATAAACTGGAAGAGAAATTCCCACAGGTTGCGGCAAC
TGGCGATGGCCCTGACATTATCTTCTGGGCACACGACCGCTTTGGTGGCTACGCTCAATCTGGCCTGTTG
GCTGAAATCACCCCGGACAAAGCGTTCCAGGACAAGCTGTATCCGTTTACCTGGGATGCCGTACGTTACA
ACGGCAAGCTGATTGCTTACCCGATCGCTGTTGAAGCGTTATCGCTGATTTATAACAAAGATCTGCTGCC
GAACCCGCCAAAAACCTGGGAAGAGATCCCGGCGCTGGATAAAGAACTGAAAGCGAAAGGTAAGAGCGCG
CTGATGTTCAACCTGCAAGAACCGTACTTCACCTGGCCGCTGATTGCTGCTGACGGGGGTTATGCGTTCA
AGTATGAAAACGGCAAGTACGACATTAAAGACGTGGGCGTGGATAACGCTGGCGCGAAAGCGGGTCTGAC
CTTCCTGGTTGACCTGATTAAAAACAAACACATGAATGCAGACACCGATTACTCCATCGCAGAAGCTGCC
TTTAATAAAGGCGAAACAGCGATGACCATCAACGGCCCGTGGGCATGGTCCAACATCGACACCAGCAAAG
TGAATTATGGTGTAACGGTACTGCCGACCTTCAAGGGTCAACCATCCAAACCGTTCGTTGGCGTGCTGAG
CGCAGGTATTAACGCCGCCAGTCCGAACAAAGAGCTGGCAAAAGAGTTCCTCGAAAACTATCTGCTGACT
GATGAAGGTCTGGAAGCGGTTAATAAAGACAAACCGCTGGGTGCCGTAGCGCTGAAGTCTTACGAGGAAG
AGTTGGTGAAAGATCCGCGTATTGCCGCCACTATGGAAAACGCCCAGAAAGGTGAAATCATGCCGAACAT
CCCGCAGATGTCCGCTTTCTGGTATGCCGTGCGTACTGCGGTGATCAACGCCGCCAGCGGTCGTCAGACT
GTCGATGAAGCCCTGAAAGACGCGCAGACTAATTCGAGCTCGAACAACAACAACAATAACAATAACAACA
ACAGCAGCGGCAGACTGGAAGTTCTGTTCCAGGGGCCGGCGGCCGCAATGAGCGATAGTGGAAGTTACGG
ACAGTCGGGAGGCGAGCAGCAAAGCTACAGCACCTACGGAAACCCTGGAAGTCAAGGATACGGACAGGCT
TCCCAGAGCTACTCTGGCTACGGACAGACCACTGACTCCAGCTACGGACAGAACTACTCTGGTTACTCTT
CATACGGCCAGTCATACTCCCAGAGCTACGGTGGCTACGAGAACCAGAAGCAGTCCAGCTACTCACAGCA
GCCATACAACAACCAGGGCCAGCAGCAGAACATGGAATCTTCAGGTTCTCAGGGAGGTCGCGCCCCTTCA
TACGACCAGCCCGACTACGGTCAGCAGGACTCCTACGACCAGCAGAGCGGTTACGACCAGCACCAGGGCT
CTTACGACGAGCAGTCAAACTACGACCAGCAGCACGACTCTTACTCACAGAACCAGCAGTCTTACCACTC
ACAGCGCGAGAACTACTCTCACCACACTCAAGACGACAGGAGGGACGTGAGCAGGTACGGTGAAGACAAC
AGGGGTTACGGCGGAAGCCAGGGTGGCGGACGCGGCCGTGGTGGCTACGACAAGGACGGTAGAGGCCCCA
TGACTGGTTCCAGCGGAGGTGACCGCGGCGGATTCAAGAACTTCGGTGGCCACCGCGACTACGGTCCACG
TACTGACGCTGACTCCGAGAGCGACAACTCCGACAACAACACCATCTTCGTCCAGGGACTGGGAGAGGGC
GTGAGCACTGACCAGGTCGGCGAATTCTTCAAGCAGATCGGTATCATCAAGACCAACAAGAAGACTGGCA
AGCCAATGATCAACCTGTACACCGACAAGGACACTGGCAAGCCTAAGGGCGAAGCTACCGTGTCCTTCGA
CGACCCTCCCAGCGCCAAGGCTGCCATCGACTGGTTCGACGGCAAGGAGTTCCACGGAAACATCATCAAG
GTCTCTTTCGCTACTAGGAGACCTGAATTCATGCGTGGAGGTGGCTCAGGAGGTGGCCGCCGTGGAAGGG
GAGGTTACAGGGGCAGAGGCGGATTCCAGGGTCGTGGTGGCGACCCAAAGTCTGGCGACTGGGTGTGCCC
AAACCCTTCATGCGGTAACATGAACTTCGCCAGGAGAAACTCCTGCAACCAGTGCAACGAGCCCAGGCCA
GAAGACTCCAGACCTAGCGGAGGTGACTTCCGCGGACGTGGTTACGGCGGAGAAAGGGGCTACAGGGGAA
GAGGTGGCAGGGGAGGTGACAGAGGCGGATACGGTGGCGACAGATCTGGAGGTGGCTACGGAGGTGACCG
CTCTTCAGGCGGAGGTTACTCTGGTGACCGTTCAGGCGGAGGTTACGGCGGAGACCGTTCCGGTGGCGGA
TATGGTGGCGACCGCGGAGGTGGCTATGGAGGTGACCGTGGCGGAGGTTATGGCGGAGACAGGGGTGGCG
GATACGGTGGCGACAGGGGAGGTTATGGCGGAGACAGAGGTGGCGGATACGGTGGCGACCGCGGAGGTTA
TGGCGGAGACCGTGGTGGCTATGGAGGTGACAGGGGCGGATATGGTGGCGACAGAGGAGGTTATGGCGGA
GACAGGTCTCGTGGTGGCTACGGAGGTGACCGCGGCGGAGGTTCTGGTTACGGCGGAGACAGAAGCGGTG
GCTATGGAGGTGACAGGAGCGGCGGAGGTTATGGCGGAGACCGTGGTGGCGGATACGGTGGCGACAGGGG
AGGTTACGGAGGAAAGATGGGAGGCAGAAACGACTACCGCAACGACCAAAGGAACAGACCCTACGGCGCG
CCGGGATCCAGCAGCGGCAGAGAAAACTTGTATTTCCAGGGCATGGACAAAGACTGCGAAATGAAGCGCA
CCACCCTGGATAGCCCTCTGGGCAAGCTGGAACTGTCTGGGTGCGAACAGGGCCTGCACCGTATCATCTT
CCTGGGCAAAGGAACATCTGCCGCCGACGCCGTGGAAGTGCCTGCCCCAGCCGCCGTGCTGGGCGGACCA
GAGCCACTGATGCAGGCCACCGCCTGGCTCAACGCCTACTTTCACCAGCCTGAGGCCATCGAGGAGTTCC
CTGTGCCAGCCCTGCACCACCCAGTGTTCCAGCAGGAGAGCTTTACCCGCCAGGTGCTGTGGAAACTGCT
GAAAGTGGTGAAGTTCGGAGAGGTCATCAGCTACAGCCACCTGGCCGCCCTGGCCGGCAATCCCGCCGCC
ACCGCCGCCGTGAAAACCGCCCTGAGCGGAAATCCCGTGCCCATTCTGATCCCCTGCCACCGGGTGGTGC
AGGGCGACCTGGACGTGGGGGGCTACGAGGGCGGGCTCGCCGTGAAAGAGTGGCTGCTGGCCCACGAGGG
CCACAGACTGGGCAAGCCTGGGCTGGGTTAATAGAAGCTTGTCGAGAAGTACTAGAGGATCATAATCAGC
CATACCACATTTGTAGAGGTTTTACTTGCTTTAAAAAACCTCCCACACCTCCCCCTGAACCTGAAACATA
AAATGAATGCAATTGTTGTTGTTAACTTGTTTATTGCAGCTTATAATGGTTACAAATAAAGCAATAGCAT
CACAAATTTCACAAATAAAGCATTTTTTTCACTGCATTCTAGTTGTGGTTTGTCCAAACTCATCAATGTA
TCTTATCATGTCTGGATCTGATCACTGCTTGAGCCTAGGAGATCCGAACCAGATAAGTGAAAGCCTGCAT
CCGCAGATCTTAATTAATAAAACACGATACATTGTTATTAGTACATTTATTAAGCGCTAGATTCTGTGCG
TTGTTGATTTACAGACAATTGTTGTACGTATTTTAATAATTCATTAAATTTATAATCTTTAGGGTGGTAT
GTTAGAGCGAAAATCAAATGATTTTCAGCGTCTTTATATCTGAATTTAAATATTAAATCCTCAATAGATT
TGTAAAATAGGTTTCGATTAGTTTCAAACAAGGGTTGTTTTTCCGAACCGATGGCTGGACTATCTAATGG
ATTTTCGCTCAACGCCACAAAACTTGCCAAATCTTGTAGCAGCAATCTAGCTTTGTCGATATTCGTTTGT
GTTTTGTTTTGTAATAAAGGTTCGACGTCGTTCAAAATATTATGCGCTTTTGTATTTCTTTCATCACTGT
CGTTAGTGTACAATTGACTCGACGTAAACACGTTAAATAACGCTTGGACATATTTAACATCGGGCGTGTT
AGCTTTATTAGGCCGATTATCGTCGTCGTCCCAACCCTCGTCGTTAGAAGTTGCTTCCGAAGACGATTTT
GCCATAGCCACACGACGCCTATTAATTGTGTCGGCTAACACGTCCGCGATCAAATTTGTAGTTGAGCTTT
TTGGGCCTCATGGGCCTTCCGCTCACTGCCCGCTTTCCAGTCGGGAAACCTGTCGTGCCAGCTGCATTAA
CATGGTCATAGCTGTTTCCTTGCGTATTGGGCGCTCTCCGCTTCCTCGCTCACTGACTCGCTGCGCTCGG
TCGTTCGGGTAAAGCCTGGGGTGCCTAATGAGCAAAAGGCCAGCAAAAGGCCAGGAACCGTAAAAAGGCC
GCGTTGCTGGCGTTTTTCCATAGGCTCCGCCCCCCTGACGAGCATCACAAAAATCGACGCTCAAGTCAGA
GGTGGCGAAACCCGACAGGACTATAAAGATACCAGGCGTTTCCCCCTGGAAGCTCCCTCGTGCGCTCTCC
TGTTCCGACCCTGCCGCTTACCGGATACCTGTCCGCCTTTCTCCCTTCGGGAAGCGTGGCGCTTTCTCAT
AGCTCACGCTGTAGGTATCTCAGTTCGGTGTAGGTCGTTCGCTCCAAGCTGGGCTGTGTGCACGAACCCC
CCGTTCAGCCCGACCGCTGCGCCTTATCCGGTAACTATCGTCTTGAGTCCAACCCGGTAAGACACGACTT
ATCGCCACTGGCAGCAGCCACTGGTAACAGGATTAGCAGAGCGAGGTATGTAGGCGGTGCTACAGAGTTC
TTGAAGTGGTGGCCTAACTACGGCTACACTAGAAGAACAGTATTTGGTATCTGCGCTCTGCTGAAGCCAG
TTACCTTCGGAAAAAGAGTTGGTAGCTCTTGATCCGGCAAACAAACCACCGCTGGTAGCGGTGGTTTTTT
TGTTTGCAAGCAGCAGATTACGCGCAGAAAAAAAGGATCTCAAGAAGATCCTTTGATCTTTTCTACGGGG
TCTGACGCTCAGTGGAACGAAAACTCACGTTAAGGGATTTTGGTCATGAGATTATCAAAAAGGATCTTCA
CCTAGATCCTTTTAAATTAAAAATGAAGTTTTAAATCAATCTAAAGTATATATGAGTAAACTTGGTCTGA
CAGTTACCAATGCTTAATCAGTGAGGCACCTATCTCAGCGATCTGTCTATTTCGTTCATCCATAGTTGCC
TGACTCCCCGTCGTGTAGATAACTACGATACGGGAGGGCTTACCATCTGGCCCCAGTGCTGCAATGATAC
CGCGAGAACCACGCTCACCGGCTCCAGATTTATCAGCAATAAACCAGCCAGCCGGAAGGGCCGAGCGCAG
AAGTGGTCCTGCAACTTTATCCGCCTCCATCCAGTCTATTAATTGTTGCCGGGAAGCTAGAGTAAGTAGT
TCGCCAGTTAATAGTTTGCGCAACGTTGTTGCCATTGCTACAGGCATCGTGGTGTCACGCTCGTCGTTTG
GTATGGCTTCATTCAGCTCCGGTTCCCAACGATCAAGGCGAGTTACATGATCCCCCATGTTGTGCAAAAA
AGCGGTTAGCTCCTTCGGTCCTCCGATCGTTGTCAGAAGTAAGTTGGCCGCAGTGTTATCACTCATGGTT
ATGGCAGCACTGCATAATTCTCTTACTGTCATGCCATCCGTAAGATGCTTTTCTGTGACTGGTGAGTACT
CAACCAAGTCATTCTGAGAATAGTGTATGCGGCGACCGAGTTGCTCTTGCCCGGCGTCAATACGGGATAA
TACCGCGCCACATAGCAGAACTTTAAAAGTGCTCATCATTGGAAAACGTTCTTCGGGGCGAAAACTCTCA
AGGATCTTACCGCTGTTGAGATCCAGTTCGATGTAACCCACTCGTGCACCCAACTGATCTTCAGCATCTT
TTACTTTCACCAGCGTTTCTGGGTGAGCAAAAACAGGAAGGCAAAATGCCGCAAAAAAGGGAATAAGGGC
GACACGGAAATGTTGAATACTCATACTCTTCCTTTTTCAATATTATTGAAGCATTTATCAGGGTTATTGT
CTCATGAGCGGATACATATTTGAATGTATTTAGAAAAATAAACAAATAGGGGTTCCGCGCACATTTCCCC
GAAAAGTGCCACCTAAATTGTAAGCGTTAATATTTTGTTAAAATTCGCGTTAAATTTTTGTTAAATCAGC
TCATTTTTTAACCAATAGGCCGAAATCGGCAAAATCCCTTATAAATCAAAAGAATAGACCGAGATAGGGT
TGAGTGGCCGCTACAGGGCGCTCCCATTCGCCATTCAGGCTGCGCAACTGTTGGGAAGGGCGTTTCGGTG
CGGGCCTCTTCGCTATTACGCCAGCTGGCGAAAGGGGGATGTGCTGCAAGGCGATTAAGTTGGGTAACGC
CAGGGTTTTCCCAGTCACGACGTTGTAAAACGACGGCCAGTGAGCGCGACGTAATACGACTCACTATAGG
GCGAATTGGCGGAAGGCCGTCAAGGCCGTGACGTTAAAACTATTAAGCCATCCAATCGACCGTTAGTCGA
ATCAGGACCGCTGGTGCGAGAAGCCGCGAAGTATGGCGAATGCATCGTATAACGTGTGGAGTCCGCTCAT
TAGAGCGTCATGTTTAGACAAGAAAGCTACATATTTAATTGATCCCGATGATTTTATTGATAAATTGACC
CTAACTCCATACACGGTATTCTACAATGGCGGGGTTTTGGTCAAAATTTCCGGACTGCGATTGTACATGC
TGTTAACGGCTCCGCCCACTATTAATGAAATTAAAAATTCCAATTTTAAAAAACGCAGCAAGAGAAACAT
TTGTATGAAAGAATGCGTAGAAGGAAAGAAAAATGTCGTGGACATGCTGAACAACAAGATTAATATGCCT
CCGTGTATAAAAAAAATATTGAACGATTTGAAAGAAAACAATGTACCGCGCGGCGGTATGTACAGGAAGA
GGTTTATACTAAACTGTTACATTGCAAACGTGGTTTCGTGTGCCAAGTGTGAAAACCGATGTTTAATCAA
GGCTCTGACGCATTTCTACAACCACGACTCCAAGTGTGTGGGTGAAGTCATGCATCTTTTAATCAAATCC
CAAGATGTGTATAAACCACCAAACTGCCAAAAAATGAAAACTGTGGACAAGCTCTGTCCGTTTGCTGGCA
ACTGCAAGGGTCTCAATCCTATTTGTAATTATTGAATAATAAAACAATTATAAATGCTAAATTTGTTTTT
TATTAACGATACAAACCAAACGCAACAAGAACATTTGTAGTATTATCTATAATTGAAAACGCGTAGTTAT
AATCGCTGAGGTAATATTTAAAATCATTTTCAAATGATTCACAGTTAATTTGCGACAATATAATTTTATT
TTCACATAAACTAGACGCCTTGTCGTCTTCTTCTTCGTATTCCTTCTCTTTTTCATTTTTCTCCTCATAA
AAATTAACATAGTTATTATCGTATCCATATATGTATCTATCGTATAGAGTAAATTTTTTGTTGTCATAAA
TATATATGTCTTTTTTAATGGGGTGTATAGTACCGCTGCGCATAGTTTTTCTGTAATTTACAACAGTGCT
ATTTTCTGGTAGTTCTTCGGAGTGTGTTGCTTTAATTATTAAATTTATATAATCAATGAATTTGGGATCG
TCGGTTTTGTACAATATGTTGCCGGCATAGTACGCAGCTTCTTCTAGTTCAATTACACCATTTTTTAGCA
GCACCGGATTAACATAACTTTCCAAAATGTTGTACGAACCGTTAAACAAAAACAGTTCACCTCCCTTTTC
TATACTATTGTCTGCGAGCAGTTGTTTGTTGTTAAAAATAACAGCCATTGTAATGAGACGCACAAACTAA
TATCACA
